>Addgene plasmid #132303 | pDONR221-NPC1L1 | addgene full sequence | sequence record 262975 | Addgene NGS Result
CTTTCCTGCGTTATCCCCTGATTCTGTGGATAACCGTATTACCGCCTTTGAGTGAGCTGATACCGCTCGC
CGCAGCCGAACGACCGAGCGCAGCGAGTCAGTGAGCGAGGAAGCGGAAGAGCGCCCAATACGCAAACCGC
CTCTCCCCGCGCGTTGGCCGATTCATTAATGCAGCTGGCACGACAGGTTTCCCGACTGGAAAGCGGGCAG
TGAGCGCAACGCAATTAATACGCGTACCGCTAGCCAGGAAGAGTTTGTAGAAACGCAAAAAGGCCATCCG
TCAGGATGGCCTTCTGCTTAGTTTGATGCCTGGCAGTTTATGGCGGGCGTCCTGCCCGCCACCCTCCGGG
CCGTTGCTTCACAACGTTCAAATCCGCTCCCGGCGGATTTGTCCTACTCAGGAGAGCGTTCACCGACAAA
CAACAGATAAAACGAAAGGCCCAGTCTTCCGACTGAGCCTTTCGTTTTATTTGATGCCTGGCAGTTCCCT
ACTCTCGCGTTAACGCTAGCATGGATGTTTTCCCAGTCACGACGTTGTAAAACGACGGCCAGTCTTAAGC
TCGGGCCCCAAATAATGATTTTATTTTGACTGATAGTGACCTGTTCGTTGCAACACATTGATGAGCAATG
CTTTTTTATAATGCCAACTTTGTACAAAAAAGCAGGCTCCACCATGGCAGAGGCAGGACTGAGGGGATGG
CTGCTGTGGGCCCTGCTGCTGCGCCTGGCCCAGAGCGAGCCATACACCACAATCCACCAGCCCGGCTACT
GTGCCTTCTATGACGAGTGCGGCAAGAACCCTGAGCTGTCTGGCAGCCTGATGACCCTGAGCAACGTGTC
CTGTCTGTCTAATACCCCAGCCCGGAAGATCACAGGCGATCACCTGATCCTGCTGCAGAAGATCTGCCCC
AGACTGTATACCGGCCCTAATACACAGGCCTGCTGTAGCGCCAAGCAGCTGGTGTCCCTGGAGGCCTCCC
TGTCTATCACCAAGGCCCTGCTGACACGGTGTCCAGCCTGCAGCGACAACTTCGTGAATCTGCACTGTCA
CAACACCTGCTCTCCCAATCAGAGCCTGTTTATCAACGTGACAAGAGTGGCACAGCTGGGAGCAGGACAG
CTGCCTGCCGTGGTGGCCTACGAGGCCTTTTATCAGCACTCTTTCGCCGAGCAGAGCTACGATAGCTGCT
CCCGGGTGAGAGTGCCAGCAGCAGCCACCCTGGCAGTGGGAACAATGTGCGGCGTGTATGGATCCGCCCT
GTGCAACGCACAGCGGTGGCTGAATTTCCAGGGCGACACCGGAAATGGACTGGCACCTCTGGATATCACA
TTTCACCTGCTGGAGCCAGGACAGGCAGTGGGATCTGGAATCCAGCCCCTGAACGAGGGAGTGGCAAGGT
GTAATGAGAGCCAGGGCGACGATGTGGCCACATGTTCTTGCCAGGACTGTGCAGCAAGCTGCCCAGCAAT
CGCAAGGCCACAGGCCCTGGATAGCACCTTCTACCTGGGACAGATGCCAGGATCCCTGGTGCTGATCATC
ATCCTGTGCAGCGTGTTCGCCGTGGTGACAATCCTGCTGGTGGGCTTTAGGGTGGCACCTGCACGCGACA
AGTCCAAGATGGTGGATCCAAAGAAGGGCACCTCTCTGAGCGACAAGCTGTCCTTCTCTACCCACACACT
GCTGGGCCAGTTCTTTCAGGGATGGGGAACCTGGGTGGCAAGCTGGCCCCTGACAATCCTGGTGCTGTCC
GTGATCCCTGTGGTGGCCCTGGCAGCAGGACTGGTGTTTACCGAGCTGACCACAGACCCTGTGGAGCTGT
GGTCCGCCCCAAACTCTCAGGCCAGGAGCGAGAAGGCCTTTCACGATCAGCACTTCGGCCCTTTCTTTCG
CACCAACCAGGTCATCCTGACAGCCCCAAATAGGAGCTCCTACCGCTATGACTCTCTGCTGCTGGGCCCT
AAGAACTTCAGCGGCATCCTGGACCTGGATCTGCTGCTGGAGCTGCTGGAGCTGCAGGAGAGGCTGAGGC
ACCTGCAAGTGTGGAGCCCAGAGGCACAGCGGAATATCTCCCTGCAGGATATCTGCTACGCCCCACTGAA
CCCCGACAATACCTCTCTGTACGATTGCTGTATCAACAGCCTGCTGCAGTATTTTCAGAACAATAGAACA
CTGCTGCTGCTGACCGCCAATCAGACACTGATGGGCCAGACCAGCCAGGTGGACTGGAAGGATCACTTCC
TGTACTGTGCCAACGCCCCTCTGACCTTTAAGGACGGAACAGCCCTGGCCCTGTCCTGCATGGCCGATTA
TGGCGCCCCCGTGTTCCCATTCCTGGCCATCGGCGGCTACAAGGGCAAGGACTATTCCGAGGCCGAGGCC
CTGATCATGACCTTCTCTCTGAACAATTACCCAGCAGGCGATCCAAGGCTGGCACAGGCAAAGCTGTGGG
AGGAGGCCTTTCTGGAGGAGATGCGCGCCTTCCAGCGGAGAATGGCCGGCATGTTTCAGGTGACATTCAT
GGCCGAGAGGAGCCTGGAGGACGAGATCAACCGCACCACAGCCGAGGATCTGCCAATCTTTGCCACCTCC
TACATCGTGATCTTCCTGTATATCTCCCTGGCCCTGGGCTCTTACTCTAGCTGGAGCAGAGTGATGGTGG
ACAGCAAGGCCACCCTGGGACTGGGAGGAGTGGCAGTGGTGCTGGGCGCCGTGATGGCCGCCATGGGCTT
CTTTTCTTACCTGGGCATCCGCTCCTCTCTGGTCATCCTGCAGGTGGTGCCCTTCCTGGTGCTGTCCGTG
GGAGCCGATAATATCTTTATCTTCGTGCTGGAGTATCAGCGGCTGCCAAGGCGCCCTGGAGAGCCAAGAG
AGGTGCACATCGGACGGGCCCTGGGAAGAGTGGCACCTAGCATGCTGCTGTGCAGCCTGTCCGAGGCCAT
CTGCTTCTTTCTGGGCGCCCTGACACCAATGCCTGCCGTGCGGACCTTCGCCCTGACATCCGGACTGGCC
GTGATCCTGGACTTTCTGCTGCAGATGTCTGCCTTCGTGGCCCTGCTGAGCCTGGACTCCAAGCGGCAGG
AGGCCTCCAGACTGGACGTGTGCTGTTGCGTGAAGCCACAGGAGCTGCCACCTCCAGGACAGGGAGAGGG
CCTGCTGCTGGGCTTCTTTCAGAAGGCCTACGCCCCCTTTCTGCTGCACTGGATCACCAGGGGCGTGGTG
CTGCTGCTGTTTCTGGCCCTGTTCGGCGTGTCTCTGTATAGCATGTGCCACATCAGCGTGGGACTGGATC
AGGAGCTGGCCCTGCCCAAGGACTCCTACCTGCTGGATTATTTTCTGTTCCTGAACCGCTACTTTGAAGT
GGGCGCCCCCGTGTACTTCGTGACCACACTGGGCTATAACTTTAGCTCCGAGGCCGGCATGAATGCCATC
TGTTCTAGCGCCGGCTGCAACAATTTTTCCTTCACCCAGAAGATCCAGTACGCCACAGAGTTCCCAGAGC
AGTCTTATCTGGCCATCCCCGCCTCCTCTTGGGTGGACGACTTCATCGACTGGCTGACCCCTAGCTCCTG
TTGCAGACTGTACATCAGCGGCCCCAACAAGGATAAGTTCTGCCCTTCCACAGTGAACTCTCTGAATTGT
CTGAAGAATTGCATGTCCATCACCATGGGAAGCGTGCGGCCATCCGTGGAGCAGTTTCACAAGTACCTGC
CCTGGTTCCTGAACGACAGACCTAATATCAAGTGTCCAAAGGGCGGCCTGGCCGCCTATTCTACCAGCGT
GAACCTGACATCTGACGGCCAGGTGCTGGATACCGTGGCCATCCTGAGCCCACGGCTGGAGTACTCTGGC
ACAATCAGCGCCCACTGCAATCTGTATCTGCTGGACTCCACCTCTAGATTCATGGCCTACCACAAGCCCC
TGAAGAACAGCCAGGATTATACCGAGGCCCTGAGGGCAGCAAGAGAGCTGGCAGCCAATATCACCGCAGA
CCTGAGGAAGGTGCCTGGAACAGATCCAGCCTTTGAGGTGTTCCCCTACACCATCACAAACGTGTTTTAC
GAGCAGTATCTGACAATCCTGCCCGAGGGCCTGTTCATGCTGAGCCTGTGCCTGGTGCCTACCTTTGCCG
TGTCCTGCCTGCTGCTGGGACTGGACCTGAGATCCGGCCTGCTGAATCTGCTGTCTATCGTGATGATCCT
GGTGGATACAGTGGGCTTCATGGCCCTGTGGGGCATCTCCTATAACGCCGTGTCTCTGATCAATCTGGTG
AGCGCCGTGGGCATGTCCGTGGAGTTCGTGTCTCACATCACCCGGTCCTTTGCCATCTCTACCAAGCCCA
CATGGCTGGAGAGAGCCAAGGAGGCCACAATCTCCATGGGATCTGCCGTGTTCGCAGGAGTGGCAATGAC
CAACCTGCCTGGAATCCTGGTGCTGGGACTGGCAAAGGCACAGCTGATCCAGATCTTCTTTTTCAGGCTG
AATCTGCTGATCACACTGCTGGGCCTGCTGCACGGCCTGGTGTTTCTGCCAGTGATCCTGAGCTACGTGG
GACCAGACGTGAACCCTGCCCTGGCCCTGGAGCAGAAGAGGGCAGAGGAGGCAGTGGCAGCCGTGATGGT
GGCCTCCTGCCCCAATCACCCTAGCCGCGTGTCCACCGCCGATAACATCTATGTGAATCACAGCTTCGAG
GGATCCATCAAGGGAGCAGGAGCAATCAGCAACTTCCTGCCCAACAATGGCCGCCAGTTTGACCCAGCTT
TCTTGTACAAAGTTGGCATTATAAGAAAGCATTGCTTATCAATTTGTTGCAACGAACAGGTCACTATCAG
TCAAAATAAAATCATTATTTGCCATCCAGCTGATATCCCCTATAGTGAGTCGTATTACATGGTCATAGCT
GTTTCCTGGCAGCTCTGGCCCGTGTCTCAAAATCTCTGATGTTACATTGCACAAGATAAAAATATATCAT
CATGAACAATAAAACTGTCTGCTTACATAAACAGTAATACAAGGGGTGTTATGAGCCATATTCAACGGGA
AACGTCGAGGCCGCGATTAAATTCCAACATGGATGCTGATTTATATGGGTATAAATGGGCTCGCGATAAT
GTCGGGCAATCAGGTGCGACAATCTATCGCTTGTATGGGAAGCCCGATGCGCCAGAGTTGTTTCTGAAAC
ATGGCAAAGGTAGCGTTGCCAATGATGTTACAGATGAGATGGTCAGACTAAACTGGCTGACGGAATTTAT
GCCTCTTCCGACCATCAAGCATTTTATCCGTACTCCTGATGATGCATGGTTACTCACCACTGCGATCCCC
GGAAAAACAGCATTCCAGGTATTAGAAGAATATCCTGATTCAGGTGAAAATATTGTTGATGCGCTGGCAG
TGTTCCTGCGCCGGTTGCATTCGATTCCTGTTTGTAATTGTCCTTTTAACAGCGATCGCGTATTTCGTCT
CGCTCAGGCGCAATCACGAATGAATAACGGTTTGGTTGATGCGAGTGATTTTGATGACGAGCGTAATGGC
TGGCCTGTTGAACAAGTCTGGAAAGAAATGCATAAACTTTTGCCATTCTCACCGGATTCAGTCGTCACTC
ATGGTGATTTCTCACTTGATAACCTTATTTTTGACGAGGGGAAATTAATAGGTTGTATTGATGTTGGACG
AGTCGGAATCGCAGACCGATACCAGGATCTTGCCATCCTATGGAACTGCCTCGGTGAGTTTTCTCCTTCA
TTACAGAAACGGCTTTTTCAAAAATATGGTATTGATAATCCTGATATGAATAAATTGCAGTTTCATTTGA
TGCTCGATGAGTTTTTCTAATCAGAATTGGTTAATTGGTTGTAACACTGGCAGAGCATTACGCTGACTTG
ACGGGACGGCGCAAGCTCATGACCAAAATCCCTTAACGTGAGTTACGCGTCGTTCCACTGAGCGTCAGAC
CCCGTAGAAAAGATCAAAGGATCTTCTTGAGATCCTTTTTTTCTGCGCGTAATCTGCTGCTTGCAAACAA
AAAAACCACCGCTACCAGCGGTGGTTTGTTTGCCGGATCAAGAGCTACCAACTCTTTTTCCGAAGGTAAC
TGGCTTCAGCAGAGCGCAGATACCAAATACTGTTCTTCTAGTGTAGCCGTAGTTAGGCCACCACTTCAAG
AACTCTGTAGCACCGCCTACATACCTCGCTCTGCTAATCCTGTTACCAGTGGCTGCTGCCAGTGGCGATA
AGTCGTGTCTTACCGGGTTGGACTCAAGACGATAGTTACCGGATAAGGCGCAGCGGTCGGGCTGAACGGG
GGGTTCGTGCACACAGCCCAGCTTGGAGCGAACGACCTACACCGAACTGAGATACCTACAGCGTGAGCTA
TGAGAAAGCGCCACGCTTCCCGAAGGGAGAAAGGCGGACAGGTATCCGGTAAGCGGCAGGGTCGGAACAG
GAGAGCGCACGAGGGAGCTTCCAGGGGGAAACGCCTGGTATCTTTATAGTCCTGTCGGGTTTCGCCACCT
CTGACTTGAGCGTCGATTTTTGTGATGCTCGTCAGGGGGGCGGAGCCTATGGAAAAACGCCAGCAACGCG
GCCTTTTTACGGTTCCTGGCCTTTTGCTGGCCTTTTGCTCACATGTT
Features (pLannotate 1.2.2; 10 found; start..end, strand, type, name):
    121..213     +  CDS            lacI (fragment): lac repressor; lacI; The lac repressor binds to the lac operator to inhibit transcription in E. coli. This inhibition can be relieved by adding lactose or isopropyl-β-D-thiogalactopyranoside (IPTG).
    268..295     -  terminator     rrnB T2 terminator: transcription terminator T2 from the E. coli rrnB gene
    427..470     +  terminator     rrnB T1 terminator: Escherichia coli rrnB; transcription terminator T1 from the E. coli rrnB gene
    517..553     -  CDS            lacZα (fragment): LacZα fragment of β-galactosidase; lacZ fragment
    569..668     +  protein_bind   attL1: mutant version of attL; recombination site for the Gateway® LR reaction LR Clonase™
    674..4750    +  CDS            NPC1L1: NPCL1_HUMAN - Experimental evidence at protein level: Swiss-Prot protein existence level 1. Plays a major role in cholesterol homeostasis. Is critical for the uptake of cholesterol across the plasma membrane of the intestinal enterocyte. Is the direct molecular target of ezetimibe, a drug that inhibits cholesterol absorption. Lack of activity leads to multiple lipid transport defects. The protein may have a function in the transport of multiple lipids and their homeostasis, and may play a critical role in regulating lipid metabolism. Acts as a negative regulator of NPC2 and down-regulates its
   4752..4851    -  protein_bind   attL2: mutant version of attL; recombination site for the Gateway® LR reaction LR Clonase™
   4869..4887    -  promoter       T7 promoter: promoter for bacteriophage T7 RNA polymerase
   5021..5830    +  CDS            KanR: aminoglycoside phosphotransferase; aph(3')-Ia; confers resistance to kanamycin in bacteria or G418 (Geneticin®) in eukaryotes
   5977..6565    +  rep_origin     ori: high-copy-number ColE1/pMB1/pBR322/pUC origin of replication
