[The description below was written by a language model from this plasmid's Addgene catalogue record and pLannotate feature annotations shown in this document.]
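Description:
pDONR221-NPC1L1 is a Gateway entry clone built on the pDONR221 backbone, carrying a codon-optimized open reading frame for human NPC1L1 (also known as SLC65A2). It comes from a large solute carrier transporter plasmid collection and serves as a source clone rather than an expression construct. The repository lists the vector type as mammalian expression, but the feature table shows no eukaryotic promoter or polyadenylation signal around the insert, so expression depends on moving the ORF into a suitable destination vector. The plasmid is maintained in E. coli through a high-copy ColE1/pUC-type origin of replication and selected with kanamycin via the aminoglycoside phosphotransferase (KanR) gene.

The 4,077 bp NPC1L1 coding sequence lies between attL1 and attL2 sites, the recombination sites recognized in the Gateway LR reaction. This arrangement allows directional, in-frame transfer of the ORF into any attR-containing destination vector, where promoter, tags and selection markers are supplied by the recipient. Upstream of the cassette, rrnB T1 and T2 terminators shield the insert from read-through transcription originating in the backbone. A T7 promoter sits just outside attL2, pointing back toward the insert. Short lacI and lacZα fragments are backbone remnants with no functional role, and M13 forward and reverse primer sites flank the insert for sequence verification.

NPC1L1 encodes a membrane protein central to intestinal cholesterol uptake and is the molecular target of the cholesterol absorption inhibitor ezetimibe. The clone is therefore suited to generating custom expression constructs for studies of this transporter's function, pharmacology and lipid transport.
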