Addgene plasmid #132303: pDONR221-NPC1L1
Purpose: Gateway entry clone with codon-optimized ORF sequence for subcloning into custom expression vectors
Depositing lab: RESOLUTE Consortium & Giulio Superti-Furga. Depositing organization: CeMM Research Center for Molecular Medicine. Publication: The RESOLUTE consortium: unlocking SLC transporters for drug discovery. Superti-Furga G, Lackner D, Wiedmer T, Ingles-Prieto A, Barbosa B, Girardi E, Goldmann U, Gurtl B, Klavins K, Klimek C, Lindinger S, Lineiro-Retes E, Muller AC, Onstein S, Redinger G, Reil D, Sedlyarov V, Wolf G, Crawford M, Everley R, ... Steppan CM. Nat Rev Drug Discov. 2020 Jul;19(7):429-430. doi: 10.1038/d41573-020-00056-6. PubMed 32265506.
Backbone
  Vector backbone: pDONR221
  Backbone manufacturer: Thermo Fisher Scientific
  Backbone size w/o insert (bp): 2550
  Vector type: Mammalian Expression
Growth in bacteria
  Bacterial resistance: Kanamycin, 50 μg/mL
  Growth temperature: 37°C
  Growth strain: Stbl3
  Copy number: High Copy
Gene/Insert
  Gene/Insert name: NPC1L1 (alt name: SLC65A2)
  Species: H. sapiens (human)
  Insert size (bp): 4077
  Entrez Gene: NPC1L1 (a.k.a. LDLCQ7, NPC11L1, SLC65A2)
  Cloning method: Gateway Cloning
  Sequencing primers: 5′ M13-fwd; 3′ M13-rev
Terms and licenses: Academic/Nonprofit Terms; Industry Terms
Depositor comments: For more information on the full Resolute plasmid collection, please see www.addgene.org/depositor-collections/re-solute/. Please provide your feedback on this plasmid to the RESOLUTE consortium by filling out their RESOLUTE repository feedback form: https://forms.office.com/Pages/ResponsePage.aspx?id=0e05yklzmkS7rjFGQL4N7z4feCLQvEJAmVcOCM_u885UN1JJRko0Ukg4TVQwNTZLOUxPQVJWT1NHUCQlQCN0PWcu
How to cite: pDONR221-NPC1L1 was a gift from RESOLUTE Consortium & Giulio Superti-Furga (Addgene plasmid # 132303 ; http://n2t.net/addgene:132303 ; RRID:Addgene_132303)
