>Addgene plasmid #132303 | pDONR221-NPC1L1 | depositor partial sequence | sequence record 254006 | Codon-optimized ORF of NPC1L1
ATGGCAGAGGCAGGACTGAGGGGATGGCTGCTGTGGGCCCTGCTGCTGCGCCTGGCCCAGAGCGAGCCAT
ACACCACAATCCACCAGCCCGGCTACTGTGCCTTCTATGACGAGTGCGGCAAGAACCCTGAGCTGTCTGG
CAGCCTGATGACCCTGAGCAACGTGTCCTGTCTGTCTAATACCCCAGCCCGGAAGATCACAGGCGATCAC
CTGATCCTGCTGCAGAAGATCTGCCCCAGACTGTATACCGGCCCTAATACACAGGCCTGCTGTAGCGCCA
AGCAGCTGGTGTCCCTGGAGGCCTCCCTGTCTATCACCAAGGCCCTGCTGACACGGTGTCCAGCCTGCAG
CGACAACTTCGTGAATCTGCACTGTCACAACACCTGCTCTCCCAATCAGAGCCTGTTTATCAACGTGACA
AGAGTGGCACAGCTGGGAGCAGGACAGCTGCCTGCCGTGGTGGCCTACGAGGCCTTTTATCAGCACTCTT
TCGCCGAGCAGAGCTACGATAGCTGCTCCCGGGTGAGAGTGCCAGCAGCAGCCACCCTGGCAGTGGGAAC
AATGTGCGGCGTGTATGGATCCGCCCTGTGCAACGCACAGCGGTGGCTGAATTTCCAGGGCGACACCGGA
AATGGACTGGCACCTCTGGATATCACATTTCACCTGCTGGAGCCAGGACAGGCAGTGGGATCTGGAATCC
AGCCCCTGAACGAGGGAGTGGCAAGGTGTAATGAGAGCCAGGGCGACGATGTGGCCACATGTTCTTGCCA
GGACTGTGCAGCAAGCTGCCCAGCAATCGCAAGGCCACAGGCCCTGGATAGCACCTTCTACCTGGGACAG
ATGCCAGGATCCCTGGTGCTGATCATCATCCTGTGCAGCGTGTTCGCCGTGGTGACAATCCTGCTGGTGG
GCTTTAGGGTGGCACCTGCACGCGACAAGTCCAAGATGGTGGATCCAAAGAAGGGCACCTCTCTGAGCGA
CAAGCTGTCCTTCTCTACCCACACACTGCTGGGCCAGTTCTTTCAGGGATGGGGAACCTGGGTGGCAAGC
TGGCCCCTGACAATCCTGGTGCTGTCCGTGATCCCTGTGGTGGCCCTGGCAGCAGGACTGGTGTTTACCG
AGCTGACCACAGACCCTGTGGAGCTGTGGTCCGCCCCAAACTCTCAGGCCAGGAGCGAGAAGGCCTTTCA
CGATCAGCACTTCGGCCCTTTCTTTCGCACCAACCAGGTCATCCTGACAGCCCCAAATAGGAGCTCCTAC
CGCTATGACTCTCTGCTGCTGGGCCCTAAGAACTTCAGCGGCATCCTGGACCTGGATCTGCTGCTGGAGC
TGCTGGAGCTGCAGGAGAGGCTGAGGCACCTGCAAGTGTGGAGCCCAGAGGCACAGCGGAATATCTCCCT
GCAGGATATCTGCTACGCCCCACTGAACCCCGACAATACCTCTCTGTACGATTGCTGTATCAACAGCCTG
CTGCAGTATTTTCAGAACAATAGAACACTGCTGCTGCTGACCGCCAATCAGACACTGATGGGCCAGACCA
GCCAGGTGGACTGGAAGGATCACTTCCTGTACTGTGCCAACGCCCCTCTGACCTTTAAGGACGGAACAGC
CCTGGCCCTGTCCTGCATGGCCGATTATGGCGCCCCCGTGTTCCCATTCCTGGCCATCGGCGGCTACAAG
GGCAAGGACTATTCCGAGGCCGAGGCCCTGATCATGACCTTCTCTCTGAACAATTACCCAGCAGGCGATC
CAAGGCTGGCACAGGCAAAGCTGTGGGAGGAGGCCTTTCTGGAGGAGATGCGCGCCTTCCAGCGGAGAAT
GGCCGGCATGTTTCAGGTGACATTCATGGCCGAGAGGAGCCTGGAGGACGAGATCAACCGCACCACAGCC
GAGGATCTGCCAATCTTTGCCACCTCCTACATCGTGATCTTCCTGTATATCTCCCTGGCCCTGGGCTCTT
ACTCTAGCTGGAGCAGAGTGATGGTGGACAGCAAGGCCACCCTGGGACTGGGAGGAGTGGCAGTGGTGCT
GGGCGCCGTGATGGCCGCCATGGGCTTCTTTTCTTACCTGGGCATCCGCTCCTCTCTGGTCATCCTGCAG
GTGGTGCCCTTCCTGGTGCTGTCCGTGGGAGCCGATAATATCTTTATCTTCGTGCTGGAGTATCAGCGGC
TGCCAAGGCGCCCTGGAGAGCCAAGAGAGGTGCACATCGGACGGGCCCTGGGAAGAGTGGCACCTAGCAT
GCTGCTGTGCAGCCTGTCCGAGGCCATCTGCTTCTTTCTGGGCGCCCTGACACCAATGCCTGCCGTGCGG
ACCTTCGCCCTGACATCCGGACTGGCCGTGATCCTGGACTTTCTGCTGCAGATGTCTGCCTTCGTGGCCC
TGCTGAGCCTGGACTCCAAGCGGCAGGAGGCCTCCAGACTGGACGTGTGCTGTTGCGTGAAGCCACAGGA
GCTGCCACCTCCAGGACAGGGAGAGGGCCTGCTGCTGGGCTTCTTTCAGAAGGCCTACGCCCCCTTTCTG
CTGCACTGGATCACCAGGGGCGTGGTGCTGCTGCTGTTTCTGGCCCTGTTCGGCGTGTCTCTGTATAGCA
TGTGCCACATCAGCGTGGGACTGGATCAGGAGCTGGCCCTGCCCAAGGACTCCTACCTGCTGGATTATTT
TCTGTTCCTGAACCGCTACTTTGAAGTGGGCGCCCCCGTGTACTTCGTGACCACACTGGGCTATAACTTT
AGCTCCGAGGCCGGCATGAATGCCATCTGTTCTAGCGCCGGCTGCAACAATTTTTCCTTCACCCAGAAGA
TCCAGTACGCCACAGAGTTCCCAGAGCAGTCTTATCTGGCCATCCCCGCCTCCTCTTGGGTGGACGACTT
CATCGACTGGCTGACCCCTAGCTCCTGTTGCAGACTGTACATCAGCGGCCCCAACAAGGATAAGTTCTGC
CCTTCCACAGTGAACTCTCTGAATTGTCTGAAGAATTGCATGTCCATCACCATGGGAAGCGTGCGGCCAT
CCGTGGAGCAGTTTCACAAGTACCTGCCCTGGTTCCTGAACGACAGACCTAATATCAAGTGTCCAAAGGG
CGGCCTGGCCGCCTATTCTACCAGCGTGAACCTGACATCTGACGGCCAGGTGCTGGATACCGTGGCCATC
CTGAGCCCACGGCTGGAGTACTCTGGCACAATCAGCGCCCACTGCAATCTGTATCTGCTGGACTCCACCT
CTAGATTCATGGCCTACCACAAGCCCCTGAAGAACAGCCAGGATTATACCGAGGCCCTGAGGGCAGCAAG
AGAGCTGGCAGCCAATATCACCGCAGACCTGAGGAAGGTGCCTGGAACAGATCCAGCCTTTGAGGTGTTC
CCCTACACCATCACAAACGTGTTTTACGAGCAGTATCTGACAATCCTGCCCGAGGGCCTGTTCATGCTGA
GCCTGTGCCTGGTGCCTACCTTTGCCGTGTCCTGCCTGCTGCTGGGACTGGACCTGAGATCCGGCCTGCT
GAATCTGCTGTCTATCGTGATGATCCTGGTGGATACAGTGGGCTTCATGGCCCTGTGGGGCATCTCCTAT
AACGCCGTGTCTCTGATCAATCTGGTGAGCGCCGTGGGCATGTCCGTGGAGTTCGTGTCTCACATCACCC
GGTCCTTTGCCATCTCTACCAAGCCCACATGGCTGGAGAGAGCCAAGGAGGCCACAATCTCCATGGGATC
TGCCGTGTTCGCAGGAGTGGCAATGACCAACCTGCCTGGAATCCTGGTGCTGGGACTGGCAAAGGCACAG
CTGATCCAGATCTTCTTTTTCAGGCTGAATCTGCTGATCACACTGCTGGGCCTGCTGCACGGCCTGGTGT
TTCTGCCAGTGATCCTGAGCTACGTGGGACCAGACGTGAACCCTGCCCTGGCCCTGGAGCAGAAGAGGGC
AGAGGAGGCAGTGGCAGCCGTGATGGTGGCCTCCTGCCCCAATCACCCTAGCCGCGTGTCCACCGCCGAT
AACATCTATGTGAATCACAGCTTCGAGGGATCCATCAAGGGAGCAGGAGCAATCAGCAACTTCCTGCCCA
ACAATGGCCGCCAGTTT
